Addgene plasmid #136737: pISH-Olfr1310
Purpose: Template to synthesize riboprobes for in situ hybridization (ISH) for Olfr1310
Depositing lab: Peter Mombaerts. Depositing organization: Max Planck Research Unit for Neurogenetics. Publication: The Zonal Organization of Odorant Receptor Gene Choice in the Main Olfactory Epithelium of the Mouse. Zapiec B, Mombaerts P. Cell Rep. 2020 Mar 24;30(12):4220-4234.e5. doi: 10.1016/j.celrep.2020.02.110. PubMed 32209480.
Backbone
  Vector backbone: pGEM-T-Easy
  Vector type: in situ probe
Growth in bacteria
  Bacterial resistance: Ampicillin, 100 μg/mL
  Growth temperature: 37°C
  Growth strain: DH5alpha
  Copy number: High Copy
Gene/Insert
  Gene/Insert name: Olfr1310
  Species: M. musculus (mouse)
  Mutation: ISH Probe insert
  Cloning method: Unknown
Terms and licenses: Academic/Nonprofit Terms; Industry Terms: Not Available to Industry
Depositor comments: ISH probe for mouse gene: Olfr1310 aka MOR245-3
How to cite: pISH-Olfr1310 was a gift from Peter Mombaerts (Addgene plasmid # 136737 ; http://n2t.net/addgene:136737 ; RRID:Addgene_136737)
