[The description below was written by a language model from this plasmid's Addgene catalogue record and pLannotate feature annotations shown in this document.]
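Description:
pISH-Olfr1310 is a bacterial plasmid built on the pGEM-T-Easy backbone that serves as a template for in vitro transcription of riboprobes against the mouse odorant receptor gene Olfr1310, also known as MOR245-3. The sequenced plasmid is 3,627 nt. It is maintained in E. coli through a high-copy ColE1/pUC-type origin and selected with ampicillin via the β-lactamase gene under its own promoter. An f1 bacteriophage origin is also present, along with remnants of the lac region (CAP binding site, lac promoter and operator, and lacI and lacZα fragments) that belong to the backbone's blue/white screening system. The insert interrupts this region.

The payload is a fragment of about 600 bp lying between the SP6 and T7 bacteriophage promoters, which face inward toward the insert from opposite sides. The automated annotation labels this segment as a fragment of the human odorant receptor OR4F3. This most likely reflects sequence similarity among odorant receptor family members, since the catalogue entry identifies the insert as mouse Olfr1310 probe sequence. The matched coding sense runs in the same direction as the SP6 promoter, which suggests that T7 transcription would yield the antisense (detecting) strand and SP6 the sense control, although the record does not state this explicitly. The cloning method is also not recorded.

The plasmid has no eukaryotic expression elements and is not intended to produce the receptor protein. Its stated use is the synthesis of labelled RNA probes for in situ hybridization. The associated study examined the zonal pattern of odorant receptor gene choice in the mouse main olfactory epithelium.
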