Features (pLannotate 1.2.2; 13 found; start..end, strand, type, name):
      1..93      +  CDS            lacI (fragment): lac repressor; lacI; The lac repressor binds to the lac operator to inhibit transcription in E. coli. This inhibition can be relieved by adding lactose or isopropyl-β-D-thiogalactopyranoside (IPTG).
    106..127     +  protein_bind   CAP binding site: CAP binding activates transcription in the presence of cAMP. E. coli catabolite activator protein
    142..172     +  promoter       lac promoter: promoter for the E. coli lac operon
    180..196     +  protein_bind   lac operator: The lac repressor binds to the lac operator to inhibit transcription in E. coli. This inhibition can be relieved by adding lactose or isopropyl-β-D-thiogalactopyranoside (IPTG). lac repressor encoded by lacI
    238..256     +  promoter       SP6 promoter: promoter for bacteriophage SP6 RNA polymerase
    337..945     +  CDS            OR4F3 (fragment): OR4F3_HUMAN - Experimental evidence at protein level: Swiss-Prot protein existence level 1. Odorant receptor. From Homo sapiens (Human).
   1006..1024    -  promoter       T7 promoter: promoter for bacteriophage T7 RNA polymerase
   1027..1184    +  CDS            lacZα (fragment): LacZα fragment of β-galactosidase; lacZ fragment
   1188..1616    +  rep_origin     f1 ori (sequence partly withheld): f1 bacteriophage origin of replication; arrow indicates direction of (+) strand synthesis
   1644..1694    -  misc_feature   bom (fragment): basis of mobility region from pBR322
   1721..1825    +  promoter       AmpR promoter: bla
   1826..2686    +  CDS            AmpR: β-lactamase; bla; confers resistance to ampicillin, carbenicillin, and related antibiotics
   2857..3445    +  rep_origin     ori: high-copy-number ColE1/pMB1/pBR322/pUC origin of replication
>Addgene plasmid #136737 | pISH-Olfr1310 | addgene full sequence | sequence record 298973 | Addgene NGS Result
GCGCCCAATACGCAAACCGCCTCTCCCCGCGCGTTGGCCGATTCATTAATGCAGCTGGCACGACAGGTTT
CCCGACTGGAAAGCGGGCAGTGAGCGCAACGCAATTAATGTGAGTTAGCTCACTCATTAGGCACCCCAGG
CTTTACACTTTATGCTTCCGGCTCGTATGTTGTGTGGAATTGTGAGCGGATAACAATTTCACACAGGAAA
CAGCTATGACCATGATTACGCCAAGCTATTTAGGTGACACTATAGAATACTCAAGCTATGCATCCAACGC
GTTGGGAGCTCTCCCATATGGTCGACCTGCAGGCGGCCGCGAATTCACTAGTGATTTGTTCCTCCACAAC
ACCAAAGATGATTTATGACCTTTTCAGAAGGCACAAAACCATCTCTTTTGGGGGTTGCATCACTCAGATC
TTTTTTATCCATGCAGTAGGTGGCACCGAGATGGTGCTGCTCATAGCCATGGCGTTTGACCGATATGTTG
CCATATGTAAGCCTCTGCACTACCTGACCATCATGAGCCCACAAAAGTGTATTTTGATTTTGGTTGCTTC
TTGGATTATTGGCTTCATCCACTCAGTGACTCAGCTGAGTTTTGTGGTAGACTTGCCCTTCTGTGGCCCT
AATGAACTAGACAGCTTTTTCTGTGACCTTCCTAGGTTTATTAAACTTGCTTGTGTGGACACATACACAC
TGGGGTTTATGGTTACTGCTAACAGTGGGTTCATTTCTGTGGCCTCCTTTTTAATTCTGATCATCTCTTA
CATATTTATTTTGGTGACTGTTCAAAAGAAATCTTTGGGTAGTTTAGGTAAGGCCCTCTCCACTTTGTCA
GCTCATGTCATTGTGGTAGTTTTGTTCTTTGGACCCTTAATCTTCTTCTATACATGGCCATTTCCAACAT
CACATCTGGATAAATTTCTTGCCATCTTTGATGCAGAATCGAATTCCCGCGGCCGCCATGGCGGCCGGGA
GCATGCGACGTCGGGCCCAATTCGCCCTATAGTGAGTCGTATTACAATTCACTGGCCGTCGTTTTACAAC
GTCGTGACTGGGAAAACCCTGGCGTTACCCAACTTAATCGCCTTGCAGCACATCCCCCTTTCGCCAGCTG
GCGTAATAGCGAAGAGGCCCGCACCGATCGCCCTTCCCAACAGTTGCGCAGCCTGAATGGCGAATGG
[124 nt withheld, positions 1188-1311]
C
[91 nt withheld, positions 1313-1403]
A
[49 nt withheld, positions 1405-1453]
CCTTTGACGTTGGAGTCCACGTTCTTT
[37 nt withheld, positions 1481-1517]
ACCCTATCTCGGTCTATTCTTTTGATTTATAAGGGATTTTGCCGATTTCGGCCTATTGGTTAAAAAATGA
GCTGATTTAACAAAAATTTAACGCGAATTTTAACAAAATATTAACGCTTACAATTTCCTGATGCGGTATT
TTCTCCTTACGCATCTGTGCGGTATTTCACACCGCATCAGGTGGCACTTTTCGGGGAAATGTGCGCGGAA
CCCCTATTTGTTTATTTTTCTAAATACATTCAAATATGTATCCGCTCATGAGACAATAACCCTGATAAAT
GCTTCAATAATATTGAAAAAGGAAGAGTATGAGTATTCAACATTTCCGTGTCGCCCTTATTCCCTTTTTT
GCGGCATTTTGCCTTCCTGTTTTTGCTCACCCAGAAACGCTGGTGAAAGTAAAAGATGCTGAAGATCAGT
TGGGTGCACGAGTGGGTTACATCGAACTGGATCTCAACAGCGGTAAGATCCTTGAGAGTTTTCGCCCCGA
AGAACGTTTTCCAATGATGAGCACTTTTAAAGTTCTGCTATGTGGCGCGGTATTATCCCGTATTGACGCC
GGGCAAGAGCAACTCGGTCGCCGCATACACTATTCTCAGAATGACTTGGTTGAGTACTCACCAGTCACAG
AAAAGCATCTTACGGATGGCATGACAGTAAGAGAATTATGCAGTGCTGCCATAACCATGAGTGATAACAC
TGCGGCCAACTTACTTCTGACAACGATCGGAGGACCGAAGGAGCTAACCGCTTTTTTGCACAACATGGGG
GATCATGTAACTCGCCTTGATCGTTGGGAACCGGAGCTGAATGAAGCCATACCAAACGACGAGCGTGACA
CCACGATGCCTGTAGCAATGGCAACAACGTTGCGCAAACTATTAACTGGCGAACTACTTACTCTAGCTTC
CCGGCAACAATTAATAGACTGGATGGAGGCGGATAAAGTTGCAGGACCACTTCTGCGCTCGGCCCTTCCG
GCTGGCTGGTTTATTGCTGATAAATCTGGAGCCGGTGAGCGTGGGTCTCGCGGTATCATTGCAGCACTGG
GGCCAGATGGTAAGCCCTCCCGTATCGTAGTTATCTACACGACGGGGAGTCAGGCAACTATGGATGAACG
AAATAGACAGATCGCTGAGATAGGTGCCTCACTGATTAAGCATTGGTAACTGTCAGACCAAGTTTACTCA
TATATACTTTAGATTGATTTAAAACTTCATTTTTAATTTAAAAGGATCTAGGTGAAGATCCTTTTTGATA
ATCTCATGACCAAAATCCCTTAACGTGAGTTTTCGTTCCACTGAGCGTCAGACCCCGTAGAAAAGATCAA
AGGATCTTCTTGAGATCCTTTTTTTCTGCGCGTAATCTGCTGCTTGCAAACAAAAAAACCACCGCTACCA
GCGGTGGTTTGTTTGCCGGATCAAGAGCTACCAACTCTTTTTCCGAAGGTAACTGGCTTCAGCAGAGCGC
AGATACCAAATACTGTTCTTCTAGTGTAGCCGTAGTTAGGCCACCACTTCAAGAACTCTGTAGCACCGCC
TACATACCTCGCTCTGCTAATCCTGTTACCAGTGGCTGCTGCCAGTGGCGATAAGTCGTGTCTTACCGGG
TTGGACTCAAGACGATAGTTACCGGATAAGGCGCAGCGGTCGGGCTGAACGGGGGGTTCGTGCACACAGC
CCAGCTTGGAGCGAACGACCTACACCGAACTGAGATACCTACAGCGTGAGCTATGAGAAAGCGCCACGCT
TCCCGAAGGGAGAAAGGCGGACAGGTATCCGGTAAGCGGCAGGGTCGGAACAGGAGAGCGCACGAGGGAG
CTTCCAGGGGGAAACGCCTGGTATCTTTATAGTCCTGTCGGGTTTCGCCACCTCTGACTTGAGCGTCGAT
TTTTGTGATGCTCGTCAGGGGGGCGGAGCCTATGGAAAAACGCCAGCAACGCGGCCTTTTTACGGTTCCT
GGCCTTTTGCTGGCCTTTTGCTCACATGTTCTTTCCTGCGTTATCCCCTGATTCTGTGGATAACCGTATT
ACCGCCTTTGAGTGAGCTGATACCGCTCGCCGCAGCCGAACGACCGAGCGCAGCGAGTCAGTGAGCGAGG
AAGCGGAAGA
